>Addgene plasmid #116905 | pUAS-V5-miniTurboID-NES | addgene full sequence | sequence record 224244 | Addgene NGS Result
[124 nt withheld, positions 1-124]
C
[91 nt withheld, positions 126-216]
A
[49 nt withheld, positions 218-266]
CCTTTGACGTTGGAGTCCACGTTCTTT
[37 nt withheld, positions 294-330]
ACCCTATCTCGGTCTATTCTTTTGATTTATAAGGGATTTTGCCGATTTCGGCCTATTGGTTAAAAAAATG
AGCTGATTTAACAAAAATTTAACGCGAATTTTAACAAAATATTAACGCTTACAATTTCCATTCGCCATTC
AGGCTGCGCAACTGTTGGGAAGGGCGATCGGTGCGGGCCTCTTCGCTATTACGCCAGCTGGCGAAAGGGG
GATGTGCTGCAAGGCGATTAAGTTGGGTAACGCCAGGGTTTTCCCAGTCACGACGTTGTAAAACGACGGC
CAGTGAGCGCGCGTAATACGACTCACTATAGGGCGAATTGGGTACAAGCTTCACGACCTAGGCGCGCCCT
AGTTCCAGTGAAATCCAAGCATTTTCTAAATTAAATGTATTCTTATTATTATAGTTGTTATTTTTGATAT
ATATAAACAACACTATTATGCCCACCATTTTTTTGAGATGCATCTACACAAGGAACAAACACTGGATGTC
ACTTTCAGTTCAAATTGTAACGCTAATCACTCCGAACAGGTCACAAAAAATTACCTTAAAAAGTCATAAT
ATTAAATTAGAATAAATATAGCTGTGAGGGAAATATATACAAATATATTGGAGCAAATAAATTGTACATA
CAAATATTTATTACTAATTTCTATTGAGACGAAATGAACCACTCGGAACCATTTGAGCGAACCGAATCGC
GCGGAACTAACGACAGTCGCTCCAAGGTCGTCGAACAAAAGGTGAATGTGTTGCGGAGAGCGGGTGGGAG
ACAGCGAAAGAGCAACTACGAAACGTGGTGTGGTGGAGGTGAATTATGAAGAGGGCGCGCGATTTGAAAA
GTATGTATATAAAAAATATATCCCGGTGTTTTATGTAGCGATAAACGAGTTTTTGATGTAAGGTATGCAG
GTGTGTAAGTCTTTTGGTTAGAAGACAAATCCAAAGTCTACTTGTGGGGATGTTCGAAGGGGAAATACTT
GTATTCTATAGGTCATATCTTGTTTTTATTGGCACAAATATAATTACATTAGCTTTTTGAGGGGGCAATA
AACAGTAAACACGATGGTAATAATGGTAAAAAAAAAAAACAAGCAGTTATTTCGGATATATGTCGGCTAC
TCCTTGCGTCGGGCCCGAAGTCTTAGAGCCAGATATGCGAGCACCCGGAAGCTCACGATGAGAATGGCCA
GACCCACGTAGTCCAGCGGCAGATCGGCGGCGGAGAAGTTAAGCGTCTCCAGGATGACCTTGCCCGAACT
GGGGCACGTGGTGTTCGACGATGTGCAGCTAATTTCGCCCGGCTCCACGTCCGCCCATTGGTTAATCAGC
AGACCCTCGTTGGCGTAACGGAACCATGAGAGGTACGACAACCATTTGAGGTATACTGGCACCGAGCCCG
AGTTCAAGAAGAAGCCGCCAAAGAGCAGGAATGGTATGATAACCGGCGGACCCACAGACAGCGCCATCGA
GGTCGAGGAGCTGGCGCAGGATATTAGATATCCGAAGGACGTTGACACATTGGCCACCAGAGTGACCAGC
GCCAGGCAGTTGAAGAAGTGCAGCACTCCGGCCCGCAGTCCGATCATCGGATAGGCAATCGCCGTGAAGA
CCAGTGGCACTGTGAGAAAAAGCGGCAATTCGGCAATCGTTTTGCCCAGAAAGTATGTGTCACAGCGATA
AAGTCGACTTCGGGCCTCCCTCATAAAAACTGGCAGCTCTGAGGTGAACACCTAAATCGAATCGATTCAT
TAGAAAGTTAGTAAATTATTGAAATGCAAATGTATTCTAAACATGACTTACATTTATCGTGGCAAAGACG
TTTTGAAAGGTCATGTTGGTCAGGAAGAGGAAGATGGCTCCGTTGATATTCATCACACCCACTTGCGTGA
GTTGTTGGCCCAAAAAGATGAGGCCAATCAAGATGGCAACCATCTGCAAATTAAAATGTTACTCGCATCT
CATTAATATTCGCGAGTTAAATGAAATTTATTTATCTTCTGCAAAACTATAAACTATACATCTCATTGAA
AAAAACTAAGAAGGGTGTGGAATCAGGCAATTCTATCTAAAATCTAGCGAATTTGTTTCCAAGAATTGTA
AGCGTTATATCATTTGTTTCCACTGGAACCACTCACCGTTGTCTGAATAAGTCGCACTTTTACGAGGAGT
GGTTCCTTGAGCACCGACAGCCAGGATCGCCACAGGACCGCCCGGAACTGCATGAACCAGGTGGCCTTGT
AGGTGTACCCATTCTCCGGCTGCTCCAGTGGCTTCTCCAGATTTTTGGTGGCCAACAACTGCTCCATATC
CCGGGCTACTTTGCTAATGGCAAAATTGTCGCATATCTTGGCGATCCGATCACGGGACTCGATCTCCCGT
CCGGGCACAACGGCCAACACCTGTACGTAAAAGTCCGCCGGATTGTAGTTGGTAGGACACTGGGCACCCA
CGCTGGATAGGAGTTGAGATGTTATGTAATACTAGATACCCTTAATAAACACATCGAACTCACTAGGAAA
AGAAGTCGACGGCTTCGCTGGGAGTGCCCAAGAAAGCTACCCTGCCCTCGGCCATCAGAAGGATCTTGTC
AAAGAGCTCAAACAGCTCGGAAGACGGCTGATGAATGGTCAGGATGACGGTCTTGCCCTTCTGCGACAGC
TTCTTCAGCACCTGGACGACGCTGTGGGCGGTAAAGGAGTCCAGTCCGGAGGTGGGCTCATCGCAGATCA
GAAGCGGCGGATCGGTTAGAGCCTCGGAGGCGAATGCCAGACGCTTCCTTTCTCCGCCGGACAGACCTTT
CACCCTGCCGGGCACACCGATGATCGTGTGCTGACATTTGCTGAGCGAAAGCTCCTGGATCACCTGATCC
ACGCGGGCCACTCGCTGCCGATAGGTCAGATGTCGTGGCATCCGCACCATGGCTTGGAAAATCAGGTGTT
CCCTGGCCGTTAGGGAGCCGATAAAGAGGTCATCCTGCTGGACATAGGCGCACCTGGCCTGCATCTCCTT
GGCGTCCACAGGTTGGCCATTGAGCAGTCGCATCCCGGATGGCGATACTTGGATGCCCTGCGGCGATCGA
AAGGCAAGGGCATTCAGCAGGGTCGTCTTTCCGGCACCGGAACTGCCCATCACGGCCAAAAGTTCGCCCG
GATAGGCCACGCCGCAAACTGAGTTTCAAATTGGTAATTGGACCCTTTATTAAGATTTCACACAGATCAG
CCGACTGCGAATAGAAACTCACCGTTCTTGAGCAAATGTTTCCTGGGCGCCGGTATGTGTCGCTCGTTGC
AGAATAGTCCGCGTGTCCGGTTGACCAGCTGCCGCCATCCGGAGCCCGGCTGATTGACCGCCCCAAAGAT
GTCCATATTGTGCCAGGCATAGGTGAGGTTCTCGGCTAGTTGGCCGCTCCCTGAACCGGAGTCCTCCGGC
GGACTGGGTGGCCGGAGCGTGCCGTAGTTTTTGGCCTGCCCGAAGCCCTGGTTAATGCAGCTCTGCGAAG
CCGCTCCGCTGTCACCCTGCAATGATAGGGGATCTCAAATATCAACTACAAGCGTTATGCTCATCTAACC
CCGAACAAAAAGTACCCCGAAGTATCCTACGAAGTAGGTTTATACTTTTATTTATTTTTTGTGCATCTAG
GATCAGCTTAAAATATCTGGTTGTTATATTTTTTGTAAAAAAGAATATAGTCGAAAATGAATGCCTTTAG
ATGTCTTGATCATGATATGATCTCAAAAATTGTCTTATATAGCGAGAACAGCTACCAGAATAATCTGTTT
CGTGTCACTATTTGTTTGTGCAATTGCGGTTTGGGATTTTTGTGGGTCGCAGTTCTCACGCCGCAGACAA
TTTGATGTTGCAATCGCAGTTCCTATAGATCAAGTGAACTTAAGATGTATGCACATGTACTACTCACATT
GTTCAGATGCTCGGCAGATGGGTGTTTGCTGCCTCCGCGAATTAATAGCTCCTGATCCTCTTGGCCCATT
GCCGGGATTTTTCACACTTTCCCCTGCTTACCCACCCAAAACCAATCACCACCCCAATCACTCAAAAAAC
AAACAAAAATAAGAAGCGAGAGGAGTTTTGGCACAGCACTTTGTGTTTAATTGATGGCGTAAACCGCTTG
GAGCTTCGTCACGAAACCGCTGACAAAATGCAACTGAAGGCGGACATTGACGCTACGTAACGCTACAAAC
GGTGGCGAAAGAGATAGCGGACGCAGCGGCGAAAGAGACGGCGATATTTCTGTGGACAGAGAAGGAGGCA
AACAGCGCTGACTTTGAGTGGAATGTCATTTTGAGTGAGAGGTAATCGAAAGAACCTGGTACATCAAATA
CCCTTGGATCGAAGTAAATTTAAAACTGATCAGATAAGTTCAATGATATCCAGTGCAGTAAAAAAAAAAA
ATGTTTTTTTTATCTACTTTCCGCAAAAATGGGTTTTATTAACTTACATACATACTAGGCGCGCCAGATC
GCAAGAAGCTTGATATCATCGATCTCGAGGCTGCATCCAACGCGTTGGGAGCTCTCCGGATCAATTCGGC
TTCAGGTACCGTCGACGATGTAGGTCACGGTCTCGAAGCCGCGGTGCGGGTGCCAGGGCGTGCCCTTGGG
CTCCCCGGGCGCGTACTCCACCTCACCCATCTGGTCCATCATGATGAACGGGTCGAGGTGGCGGTAGTTG
ATCCCGGCGAACGCGCGGCGCACCGGGAAGCCCTCGCCCTCGAAACCGCTGGGCGCGGTGGTCACGGTGA
GCACGGGACGTGCGACGGCGTCGGCTGGTGCGGATACGCGGGGCAGCGTCAGCGGGTTCTCGACGGTCAC
GGCGGGCATGTCGACAAGCCGAATTGATCCACTAGAAGGCCTAATTCGGTACACTAGTTGGCCACGTAAT
AAGTGTGCGTTGAATTTATTCGCAAAAACATTGCATATTTTCGGCAAAGTAAAATTTTGTTGCATACCTT
ATCAAAAAATAAGTGCTGCATACTTTTTAGAGAAACCAAATAATTTTTTATTGCATACCCGTTTTTAATA
AAATACATTGCATACCCTCTTTTAATAAAAAATATTGCATACTTTGACGAAACAAATTTTCGTTGCATAC
CCAATAAAAGATTATTATATTGCATACCCGTTTTTAATAAAATACATTGCATACCCTCTTTTAATAAAGA
ATATTGCATACGTTGACGAAACAAATTTTCGTTGCATACCCAATAAAAGATTATTATATTGCATACCTTT
TCTTGCCATACCATTTAGCCGATCAATTGTGCTCGGCAACAGTATATTTGTGGTGTGCCAACCAACAACA
CTAGTAGTACCAGCTTATAACTTCGTATAATGTATGCTATACGAAGTTATCTGCAGGCAGGTCGGAGTAC
TGTCCTCCGAGCGGAGTACTGTCCTCCGAGCGGAGTACTGTCCTCCGAGCGGAGTACTGTCCTCCGAGCG
GAGTACTGTCCTCCGAGCGGAGACTCCCATGGATAACTTCGTATAATGTATGCTATACGAAGTTATGGAT
CCGCAGGTCGGAGTACTGTCCTCCGAGCGGAGTACTGTCCTCCGAGCGGAGTACTGTCCTCCGAGCGGAG
TACTGTCCTCCGAGCGGAGTACTGTCCTCCGAGCGGAGACTCGTCGACAGCGAGCGCCGGAGTATAAATA
GAGGCGCTTCGTCTACGGAGCGACAATTCAATTCAAACAAGCAAAGTGAACACGTCGCTAAGCGAAAGCT
AAGCAAATAAACAAGCGCAGCTGAACAAGCTAAACAATCTGCAGTAAAGTGCAAGTTAAAGTGAATCAAT
TAAAAGTAACCAGCAACCAAGTAAATCAACTGCAACTACTGAAATCTGCCAAGAAGTAATTATTGAATAC
AAGAAGAGAACTCTGAATAGGGAATTGGGAATTCGCAGATCTGCGGCCGCGGCTCGAATCACAAGTTTGT
ACAAAAAAGCAGGCTCCGCGGCCGCCCCCTTCACCATGGGCAAGCCCATCCCCAACCCCCTGCTGGGCCT
GGACAGCACCGCTAGCATCCCGCTGCTGAACGCTAAACAGATTCTGGGACAGCTGGACGGCGGGAGCGTG
GCAGTCCTGCCTGTGGTCGACTCCACCAATCAGTACCTGCTGGATCGAATCGGCGAGCTGAAGAGTGGGG
ATGCTTGCATTGCAGAATATCAGCAGGCAGGGAGAGGAAGCAGAGGGAGGAAATGGTTCTCTCCTTTTGG
AGCTAACCTGTACCTGAGTATGTTTTGGCGCCTGAAGCGGGGACCAGCAGCAATCGGCCTGGGCCCGGTC
ATCGGAATTGTCATGGCAGAAGCGCTGCGAAAGCTGGGAGCAGACAAGGTGCGAGTCAAATGGCCCAATG
ACCTGTATCTGCAGGATAGAAAGCTGGCAGGCATCCTGGTGGAGCTGGCCGGAATAACAGGCGATGCTGC
ACAGATCGTCATTGGCGCCGGGATTAACGTGGCTATGAGGCGCGTGGAGGAAAGCGTGGTCAATCAGGGC
TGGATCACACTGCAGGAAGCAGGGATTAACCTGGACAGGAATACTCTGGCCGCTATGCTGATCCGAGAGC
TGCGGGCAGCCCTGGAACTGTTCGAGCAGGAAGGCCTGGCTCCATATCTGTCACGGTGGGAGAAGCTGGA
TAACTTCATCAATAGACCCGTGAAGCTGATCATTGGGGACAAAGAGATTTTCGGGATTAGCCGGGGGATT
GATAAACAGGGAGCCCTGCTGCTGGAACAGGACGGAGTTATCAAACCCTGGATGGGCGGAGAAATCAGTC
TGCGGTCTGCCGAAAAGCTGCAGCTGCCTCCCCTGGAGCGCCTGACCCTGGACTAATAGAAGGGTGGGCG
CGCCGACCCAGCTTTCTTGTACAAAGTGGTGATTCGAGGGTACCTCTAGAGCAAACTAGTTCTGATCTGC
TAGACAATTGTTGGCATCAGGTAGGCATCACACACGATTAACAACCCCTAAAAATACACTTTGAAAATAT
TGAAAATATGTTTTTGTATACATTTTTGATATTTTCAAATAATACGCAGTTATAAAACTCATTAGCTAAC
CCATTTTTTCTTTGCTTATGCTTACAGATTGCAAAGAACTAGAGCCGCGGGATCTTTGTGAAGGAACCTT
ACTTCTGTGGTGTGACATAATTGGACAAACTACCTACAGAGATTTAAAGCTCTAAGGTAAATATAAAATT
TTTAAGTGTATAATGTGTTAAACTACTGATTCTAATTGTTTGTGTATTTTAGATTCCAACCTATGGAACT
GATGAATGGGAGCAGTGGTGGAATGCCTTTAATGAGGAAAACCTGTTTTGCTCAGAAGAAATGCCATCTA
GTGATGATGAGGCTACTGCTGACTCTCAACATTCTACTCCTCCAAAAAAGAAGAGAAAGGTAGAAGACCC
CAAGGACTTTCCTTCAGAATTGCTAAGTTTTTTGAGTCATGCTGTGTTTAGTAATAGAACTCTTGCTTGC
TTTGCTATTTACACCACAAAGGAAAAAGCTGCACTGCTATACAAGAAAATTATGGAAAAATATTTGATGT
ATAGTGCCTTGACTAGAGATCATAATCAGCCATACCACATTTGTAGAGGTTTTACTTGCTTTAAAAAACC
TCCCACACCTCCCCCTGAACCTGAAACATAAAATGAATGGAATTGTTGTTGTTAACTTGTTTATTGCAGC
TTATAATGGTTACAAATAAAGCAATAGCATCACAAATTTCACAAATAAAGCATTTTTTTCACTGCATTCT
AGTTGTGGTTTGTCCAAACTCATCAATGTATCTTATCATGTCTGGTTCCAGAGCTCTGGCCACGTAATAA
GTGTGCGTTGAATTTATTCGCAAAAACATTGCATATTTTCGGCAAAGTAAAATTTTGTTGCATACCTTAT
CAAAAAATAAGTGCTGCATACTTTTTAGAGAAACCAAATAATTTTTTATTGCATACCCGTTTTTAATAAA
ATACATTGCATACCCTCTTTTAATAAAAAATATTGCATACTTTGACGAAACAAATTTTCGTTGCATACCC
AATAAAAGATTATTATATTGCATACCCGTTTTTAATAAAATACATTGCATACCCTCTTTTAATAAAGAAT
ATTGCATACGTTGACGAAACAAATTTTCGTTGCATACCCAATAAAAGATTATTATATTGCATACCTTTTC
TTGCCATACCATTTAGCCGATCAATTGTGCTCGGCAACAGTATATTTGTGGTGTGCCAACCAACAACGAG
CTCCAGCTTTTGTTCCCTTTAGTGAGGGTTAATTGCGCGCTTGGCGTAATCATGGTCATAGCTGTTTCCT
GTGTGAAATTGTTATCCGCTCACAATTCCACACAACATACGAGCCGGAAGCATAAAGTGTAAAGCCTGGG
GTGCCTAATGAGTGAGCTAACTCACATTAATTGCGTTGCGCTCACTGCCCGCTTTCCAGTCGGGAAACCT
GTCGTGCCAGCTGCATTAATGAATCGGCCAACGCGCGGGGAGAGGCGGTTTGCGTATTGGGCGCTCTTCC
GCTTCCTCGCTCACTGACTCGCTGCGCTCGGTCGTTCGGCTGCGGCGAGCGGTATCAGCTCACTCAAAGG
CGGTAATACGGTTATCCACAGAATCAGGGGATAACGCAGGAAAGAACATGTGAGCAAAAGGCCAGCAAAA
GGCCAGGAACCGTAAAAAGGCCGCGTTGCTGGCGTTTTTCCATAGGCTCCGCCCCCCTGACGAGCATCAC
AAAAATCGACGCTCAAGTCAGAGGTGGCGAAACCCGACAGGACTATAAAGATACCAGGCGTTTCCCCCTG
GAAGCTCCCTCGTGCGCTCTCCTGTTCCGACCCTGCCGCTTACCGGATACCTGTCCGCCTTTCTCCCTTC
GGGAAGCGTGGCGCTTTCTCATAGCTCACGCTGTAGGTATCTCAGTTCGGTGTAGGTCGTTCGCTCCAAG
CTGGGCTGTGTGCACGAACCCCCCGTTCAGCCCGACCGCTGCGCCTTATCCGGTAACTATCGTCTTGAGT
CCAACCCGGTAAGACACGACTTATCGCCACTGGCAGCAGCCACTGGTAACAGGATTAGCAGAGCGAGGTA
TGTAGGCGGTGCTACAGAGTTCTTGAAGTGGTGGCCTAACTACGGCTACACTAGAAGAACAGTATTTGGT
ATCTGCGCTCTGCTGAAGCCAGTTACCTTCGGAAAAAGAGTTGGTAGCTCTTGATCCGGCAAACAAACCA
CCGCTGGTAGCGGTGGTTTTTTTGTTTGCAAGCAGCAGATTACGCGCAGAAAAAAAGGATCTCAAGAAGA
TCCTTTGATCTTTTCTACGGGGTCTGACGCTCAGTGGAACGAAAACTCACGTTAAGGGATTTTGGTCATG
AGATTATCAAAAAGGATCTTCACCTAGATCCTTTTAAATTAAAAATGAAGTTTTAAATCAATCTAAAGTA
TATATGAGTAAACTTGGTCTGACAGTTACCAATGCTTAATCAGTGAGGCACCTATCTCAGCGATCTGTCT
ATTTCGTTCATCCATAGTTGCCTGACTCCCCGTCGTGTAGATAACTACGATACGGGAGGGCTTACCATCT
GGCCCCAGTGCTGCAATGATACCGCGAGACCCACGCTCACCGGCTCCAGATTTATCAGCAATAAACCAGC
CAGCCGGAAGGGCCGAGCGCAGAAGTGGTCCTGCAACTTTATCCGCCTCCATCCAGTCTATTAATTGTTG
CCGGGAAGCTAGAGTAAGTAGTTCGCCAGTTAATAGTTTGCGCAACGTTGTTGCCATTGCTACAGGCATC
GTGGTGTCACGCTCGTCGTTTGGTATGGCTTCATTCAGCTCCGGTTCCCAACGATCAAGGCGAGTTACAT
GATCCCCCATGTTGTGCAAAAAAGCGGTTAGCTCCTTCGGTCCTCCGATCGTTGTCAGAAGTAAGTTGGC
CGCAGTGTTATCACTCATGGTTATGGCAGCACTGCATAATTCTCTTACTGTCATGCCATCCGTAAGATGC
TTTTCTGTGACTGGTGAGTACTCAACCAAGTCATTCTGAGAATAGTGTATGCGGCGACCGAGTTGCTCTT
GCCCGGCGTCAATACGGGATAATACCGCGCCACATAGCAGAACTTTAAAAGTGCTCATCATTGGAAAACG
TTCTTCGGGGCGAAAACTCTCAAGGATCTTACCGCTGTTGAGATCCAGTTCGATGTAACCCACTCGTGCA
CCCAACTGATCTTCAGCATCTTTTACTTTCACCAGCGTTTCTGGGTGAGCAAAAACAGGAAGGCAAAATG
CCGCAAAAAAGGGAATAAGGGCGACACGGAAATGTTGAATACTCATACTCTTCCTTTTTCAATATTATTG
AAGCATTTATCAGGGTTATTGTCTCATGAGCGGATACATATTTGAATGTATTTAGAAAAATAAACAAATA
GGGGTTCCGCGCACATTTCCCCGAAAAGTGCCACCTG
Features (pLannotate 1.2.2; 30 found; start..end, strand, type, name):
      1..359     +  rep_origin     f1 ori (sequence partly withheld): f1 bacteriophage origin of replication; arrow indicates direction of (+) strand synthesis
    461..616     -  CDS            lacZα (fragment): LacZα fragment of β-galactosidase; lacZ fragment
    624..642     +  promoter       T7 promoter: promoter for bacteriophage T7 RNA polymerase
    679..4798    -  gene           mini-white: white; This modified version of the white gene lacks part of the first intron.
   4912..4981    +  protein_bind   attB: attB site for the φC31 integrase (Groth et al., 2000) phage φC31 integrase
   5219..5649    +  protein_bind   gypsy insulator: chromatin insulator from Drosophila Su(Hw), CP190, and Mod(mdg4)67.2
   5667..5700    -  protein_bind   loxP: Cre-mediated recombination occurs in the 8-bp core sequence (GCATACAT). Cre recombinase
   5713..5807    +  protein_bind   5X UAS: five tandem copies of the "ScaI site" 17-mer CGGAGTACTGTCCTCCG, an upstream activating sequence (UAS) that efficiently binds yeast Gal4 (Webster et al., 1988; Pfeiffer et al., 2010) GAL4
   5823..5856    -  protein_bind   loxP: Cre-mediated recombination occurs in the 8-bp core sequence (GCATACAT). Cre recombinase
   5869..5963    +  protein_bind   5X UAS: five tandem copies of the "ScaI site" 17-mer CGGAGTACTGTCCTCCG, an upstream activating sequence (UAS) that efficiently binds yeast Gal4 (Webster et al., 1988; Pfeiffer et al., 2010) GAL4
   5987..6225    +  promoter       hsp70 promoter: Drosophila melanogaster hsp70Bb promoter
   6271..6295    +  protein_bind   attB1: mutant version of attB; recombination site for the Gateway® BP reaction BP Clonase™
   6367..7137    +  CDS            miniTurbo: N-terminally truncated mutant of the E. coli biotin ligase BioID engineered for improved catalytic efficiency (Branon et al., 2018)
   7144..7170    +  CDS            NES: nuclear export signal from the HIV Rev protein (Fischer et al., 1995)
   7196..7220    -  protein_bind   attB2: mutant version of attB; recombination site for the Gateway® BP reaction BP Clonase™
   7451..7525    +  CDS            small t antigen (fragment): SV40 (simian virus 40) small t antigen
   7527..7592    +  intron         small t intron: SV40 (simian virus 40) small t antigen intron
   7722..7742    +  CDS            SV40 NLS: nuclear localization signal of SV40 (simian virus 40) large T antigen
   7749..7883    +  CDS            LT_POVHA (fragment): Protein inferred from homology: Swiss-Prot protein existence level 3. Isoform large T antigen is a key early protein essential for both driving viral replication and inducing cellular transformation. Plays a role in viral genome replication by driving entry of quiescent cells into the cell cycle and by autoregulating the synthesis of viral early mRNA. Displays highly oncogenic activities by corrupting the host cellular checkpoint mechanisms that guard cell division and the transcription, replication, and repair of DNA. Participates in the modulation of cellular gene expression preceeding viral
   7908..7991    +  CDS            large T antigen (fragment): large T antigen from SV40 (simian virus 40)
   8014..8135    +  polyA_signal   SV40 poly(A) signal: SV40 polyadenylation signal
   8157..8587    +  protein_bind   gypsy insulator: chromatin insulator from Drosophila Su(Hw), CP190, and Mod(mdg4)67.2
   8606..8624    -  promoter       T3 promoter: promoter for bacteriophage T3 RNA polymerase
   8667..8689    -  protein_bind   lac operator (fragment): The lac repressor binds to the lac operator to inhibit transcription in E. coli. This inhibition can be relieved by adding lactose or isopropyl-β-D-thiogalactopyranoside (IPTG). lac repressor encoded by lacI
   8693..8723    -  promoter       lac promoter: promoter for the E. coli lac operon
   8738..8759    -  protein_bind   CAP binding site: CAP binding activates transcription in the presence of cAMP. E. coli catabolite activator protein
   8772..8864    -  CDS            lacI (fragment): lac repressor; lacI; The lac repressor binds to the lac operator to inhibit transcription in E. coli. This inhibition can be relieved by adding lactose or isopropyl-β-D-thiogalactopyranoside (IPTG).
   9047..9635    -  rep_origin     ori: high-copy-number ColE1/pMB1/pBR322/pUC origin of replication
   9806..10666   -  CDS            AmpR: β-lactamase; bla; confers resistance to ampicillin, carbenicillin, and related antibiotics
  10667..10771   -  promoter       AmpR promoter: bla
