[The description below was written by a language model from this plasmid's Addgene catalogue record and pLannotate feature annotations shown in this document.]
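Description:
pUAS-V5-miniTurboID-NES is a Drosophila transgenesis and expression plasmid built on the pWalium10-roe backbone, of about 10.8 kb. It is propagated in E. coli through a high-copy ColE1/pUC-type origin with ampicillin selection (AmpR under its own bla promoter). It also retains an f1 origin and remnants of a lacZα/lac promoter cloning region flanked by T7 and T3 promoters. For fly work it carries a φC31 attB site, which allows integrase-mediated insertion into a genomic attP landing site, and a mini-white gene that serves as the eye-colour marker for identifying transformants.

The expression cassette is bracketed by two gypsy insulators, which shield it from chromosomal position effects. It begins with two blocks of 5X UAS Gal4-binding sites. The first block is flanked by loxP sites, so Cre can remove it and reduce the number of UAS copies, lowering expression. The UAS sites feed into the hsp70 basal promoter, and the coding sequence sits between Gateway attB1 and attB2 sites, indicating it was introduced by recombinational cloning. The insert is miniTurbo, an N-terminally truncated, engineered E. coli biotin ligase with improved catalytic efficiency, followed by the HIV Rev nuclear export signal. The catalogue entry states an N-terminal V5 tag, which the automated feature table does not annotate separately. Downstream, SV40 small t intron and early-region fragments with the SV40 poly(A) signal provide splicing and transcript termination.

Crossing transgenic flies to a Gal4 driver gives tissue-specific expression of a miniTurbo directed out of the nucleus, for proximity-dependent biotinylation of nearby proteins in vivo.
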