Addgene plasmid #116905: pUAS-V5-miniTurboID-NES
Purpose: Expresses miniTurboID under Gal4/UAS control. miniTurboID is tagged at the N-terminus with V5 and a nuclear export signal (NES) at the C-terminus.
Depositing lab: Norbert Perrimon. Publication: Efficient proximity labeling in living cells and organisms with TurboID. Branon TC, Bosch JA, Sanchez AD, Udeshi ND, Svinkina T, Carr SA, Feldman JL, Perrimon N, Ting AY. Nat Biotechnol. 2018 Aug 20. pii: nbt.4201. doi: 10.1038/nbt.4201. PubMed 30125270.
Backbone
  Vector backbone: pWalium10-roe
  Backbone manufacturer: Perkins, L.A. et al. The transgenic RNAi project at Harvard medical school: resources and validation. Genetics 201, 843–852 (201
  Vector type: Drosophila expression
Growth in bacteria
  Bacterial resistance: Ampicillin, 100 μg/mL
  Growth temperature: 37°C
  Growth strain: DH5alpha
  Copy number: Unknown
Gene/Insert
  Gene/Insert name: miniTurboID
Terms and licenses: Academic/Nonprofit Terms; Industry Terms: Not Available to Industry
How to cite: pUAS-V5-miniTurboID-NES was a gift from Norbert Perrimon (Addgene plasmid # 116905 ; http://n2t.net/addgene:116905 ; RRID:Addgene_116905)
